>Addgene plasmid #175833 | pFX-EGFP-KRasCT | addgene full sequence | sequence record 354864 | Addgene NGS Result
TAGTTATTAATAGTAATCAATTACGGGGTCATTAGTTCATAGCCCATATATGGAGTTCCGCGTTACATAA
CTTACGGTAAATGGCCCGCCTGGCTGACCGCCCAACGACCCCCGCCCATTGACGTCAATAATGACGTATG
TTCCCATAGTAACGCCAATAGGGACTTTCCATTGACGTCAATGGGTGGAGTATTTACGGTAAACTGCCCA
CTTGGCAGTACATCAAGTGTATCATATGCCAAGTACGCCCCCTATTGACGTCAATGACGGTAAATGGCCC
GCCTGGCATTATGCCCAGTACATGACCTTATGGGACTTTCCTACTTGGCAGTACATCTACGTATTAGTCA
TCGCTATTACCATGGTGATGCGGTTTTGGCAGTACATCAATGGGCGTGGATAGCGGTTTGACTCACGGGG
ATTTCCAAGTCTCCACCCCATTGACGTCAATGGGAGTTTGTTTTGGCACCAAAATCAACGGGACTTTCCA
AAATGTCGTAACAACTCCGCCCCATTGACGCAAATGGGCGGTAGGCGTGTACGGTGGGAGGTCTATATAA
GCAGAGCTGGTTTAGTGAACCGTCAGATCCGCTAGCGCTACCGGTTCTAGAGCCATGGAATTCACCATGG
TGAGCAAGGGCGAGGAGCTGTTCACCGGGGTGGTGCCCATCCTGGTCGAGCTGGACGGCGACGTAAACGG
CCACAAGTTCAGCGTGTCCGGCGAGGGCGAGGGCGATGCCACCTACGGCAAGCTGACCCTGAAGTTCATC
TGCACCACCGGCAAGCTGCCCGTGCCCTGGCCCACCCTCGTGACCACCCTGACCTACGGCGTGCAGTGCT
TCAGCCGCTACCCCGACCACATGAAGCAGCACGACTTCTTCAAGTCCGCCATGCCCGAAGGCTACGTCCA
GGAGCGCACCATCTTCTTCAAGGACGACGGCAACTACAAGACCCGCGCCGAGGTGAAGTTCGAGGGCGAC
ACCCTGGTGAACCGCATCGAGCTGAAGGGCATCGACTTCAAGGAGGACGGCAACATCCTGGGGCACAAGC
TGGAGTACAACTACAACAGCCACAACGTCTATATCATGGCCGACAAGCAGAAGAACGGCATCAAGGTGAA
CTTCAAGATCCGCCACAACATCGAGGACGGCAGCGTGCAGCTCGCCGACCACTACCAGCAGAACACCCCC
ATCGGCGACGGCCCCGTGCTGCTGCCCGACAACCACTACCTGAGCACCCAGTCCGCCCTGAGCAAAGACC
CCAACGAGAAGCGCGATCACATGGTCCTGCTGGAGTTCGTGACCGCCGCCGGGATCACTCTCGGCATGGA
CGAGCTGTACAAGAGATCTGGAGGATCCGGAGGACTCGAGAGCGGCCGCAAGATGAGCAAAGATGGTAAA
AAGAAGAAAAAGAAGTCAAAGACAAAGTGTGTAATTATGTAAGGGCCGCTGACTGACTGAAGATCCACCG
GATCTAGATAACTGATCATAATCAGCCATACCACATTTGTAGAGGTTTTACTTGCTTTAAAAAACCTCCC
ACACCTCCCCCTGAACCTGAAACATAAAATGAATGCAATTGTTGTTGTTAACTTGTTTATTGCAGCTTAT
AATGGTTACAAATAAAGCAATAGCATCACAAATTTCACAAATAAAGCATTTTTTTCACTGCATTCTAGTT
GTGGTTTGTCCAAACTCATCAATGTATCTTAAGGCGTAAATTGTAAGCGTTAATATTTTGTTAAAATTCG
CGTTAAATTTTTGTTAAATCAGCTCATTTTTTAACCAATAGGCCGAAATCGGCAAAATCCCTTATAAATC
AAAAGAATAGACCGAGATAGGGT
[37 nt withheld, positions 1844-1880]
AAAGAACGTGGACTCCAACGTCAAAGG
[49 nt withheld, positions 1908-1956]
T
[91 nt withheld, positions 1958-2048]
G
[124 nt withheld, positions 2050-2173]
CAGGTGGCACTTTTCGGGGAAATGTGCGCGGAACCCCTATTTGTTTATTTTTCTAAATACATTCAAATAT
GTATCCGCTCATGAGACAATAACCCTGATAAATGCTTCAATAATATTGAAAAAGGAAGAGTCCTGAGGCG
GAAAGAACCAGCTGTGGAATGTGTGTCAGTTAGGGTGTGGAAAGTCCCCAGGCTCCCCAGCAGGCAGAAG
TATGCAAAGCATGCATCTCAATTAGTCAGCAACCAGGTGTGGAAAGTCCCCAGGCTCCCCAGCAGGCAGA
AGTATGCAAAGCATGCATCTCAATTAGTCAGCAACCATAGTCCCGCCCCTAACTCCGCCCATCCCGCCCC
TAACTCCGCCCAGTTCCGCCCATTCTCCGCCCCATGGCTGACTAATTTTTTTTATTTATGCAGAGGCCGA
GGCCGCCTCGGCCTCTGAGCTATTCCAGAAGTAGTGAGGAGGCTTTTTTGGAGGCCTAGGCTTTTGCAAA
GATCGATCAAGAGACAGGATGAGGATCGTTTCGCATGATTGAACAAGATGGATTGCACGCAGGTTCTCCG
GCCGCTTGGGTGGAGAGGCTATTCGGCTATGACTGGGCACAACAGACAATCGGCTGCTCTGATGCCGCCG
TGTTCCGGCTGTCAGCGCAGGGGCGCCCGGTTCTTTTTGTCAAGACCGACCTGTCCGGTGCCCTGAATGA
ACTGCAAGACGAGGCAGCGCGGCTATCGTGGCTGGCCACGACGGGCGTTCCTTGCGCAGCTGTGCTCGAC
GTTGTCACTGAAGCGGGAAGGGACTGGCTGCTATTGGGCGAAGTGCCGGGGCAGGATCTCCTGTCATCTC
ACCTTGCTCCTGCCGAGAAAGTATCCATCATGGCTGATGCAATGCGGCGGCTGCATACGCTTGATCCGGC
TACCTGCCCATTCGACCACCAAGCGAAACATCGCATCGAGCGAGCACGTACTCGGATGGAAGCCGGTCTT
GTCGATCAGGATGATCTGGACGAAGAGCATCAGGGGCTCGCGCCAGCCGAACTGTTCGCCAGGCTCAAGG
CGAGCATGCCCGACGGCGAGGATCTCGTCGTGACCCATGGCGATGCCTGCTTGCCGAATATCATGGTGGA
AAATGGCCGCTTTTCTGGATTCATCGACTGTGGCCGGCTGGGTGTGGCGGACCGCTATCAGGACATAGCG
TTGGCTACCCGTGATATTGCTGAAGAGCTTGGCGGCGAATGGGCTGACCGCTTCCTCGTGCTTTACGGTA
TCGCCGCTCCCGATTCGCAGCGCATCGCCTTCTATCGCCTTCTTGACGAGTTCTTCTGAGCGGGACTCTG
GGGTTCGAAATGACCGACCAAGCGACGCCCAACCTGCCATCACGAGATTTCGATTCCACCGCCGCCTTCT
ATGAAAGGTTGGGCTTCGGAATCGTTTTCCGGGACGCCGGCTGGATGATCCTCCAGCGCGGGGATCTCAT
GCTGGAGTTCTTCGCCCACCCTAGGGGGAGGCTAACTGAAACACGGAAGGAGACAATACCGGAAGGAACC
CGCGCTATGACGGCAATAAAAAGACAGAATAAAACGCACGGTGTTGGGTCGTTTGTTCATAAACGCGGGG
TTCGGTCCCAGGGCTGGCACTCTGTCGATACCCCACCGAGACCCCATTGGGGCCAATACGCCCGCGTTTC
TTCCTTTTCCCCACCCCACCCCCCAAGTTCGGGTGAAGGCCCAGGGCTCGCAGCCAACGTCGGGGCGGCA
GGCCCTGCCATAGCCTCAGGTTACTCATATATACTTTAGATTGATTTAAAACTTCATTTTTAATTTAAAA
GGATCTAGGTGAAGATCCTTTTTGATAATCTCATGACCAAAATCCCTTAACGTGAGTTTTCGTTCCACTG
AGCGTCAGACCCCGTAGAAAAGATCAAAGGATCTTCTTGAGATCCTTTTTTTCTGCGCGTAATCTGCTGC
TTGCAAACAAAAAAACCACCGCTACCAGCGGTGGTTTGTTTGCCGGATCAAGAGCTACCAACTCTTTTTC
CGAAGGTAACTGGCTTCAGCAGAGCGCAGATACCAAATACTGTTCTTCTAGTGTAGCCGTAGTTAGGCCA
CCACTTCAAGAACTCTGTAGCACCGCCTACATACCTCGCTCTGCTAATCCTGTTACCAGTGGCTGCTGCC
AGTGGCGATAAGTCGTGTCTTACCGGGTTGGACTCAAGACGATAGTTACCGGATAAGGCGCAGCGGTCGG
GCTGAACGGGGGGTTCGTGCACACAGCCCAGCTTGGAGCGAACGACCTACACCGAACTGAGATACCTACA
GCGTGAGCTATGAGAAAGCGCCACGCTTCCCGAAGGGAGAAAGGCGGACAGGTATCCGGTAAGCGGCAGG
GTCGGAACAGGAGAGCGCACGAGGGAGCTTCCAGGGGGAAACGCCTGGTATCTTTATAGTCCTGTCGGGT
TTCGCCACCTCTGACTTGAGCGTCGATTTTTGTGATGCTCGTCAGGGGGGCGGAGCCTATGGAAAAACGC
CAGCAACGCGGCCTTTTTACGGTTCCTGGCCTTTTGCTGGCCTTTTGCTCACATGTTCTTTCCTGCGTTA
TCCCCTGATTCTGTGGATAACCGTATTACCGCCATGCAT
Features (pLannotate 1.2.2; 14 found; start..end, strand, type, name):
     61..364     +  enhancer       CMV enhancer: human cytomegalovirus immediate early enhancer
    365..568     +  promoter       CMV promoter: human cytomegalovirus (CMV) immediate early promoter
    627..1343    +  CDS            EGFP: EGFP is a basic (constitutively fluorescent) green fluorescent protein published in 1996, derived from Aequorea victoria. It is reported to be a rapidly-maturing weak dimer with moderate acid sensitivity.
   1380..1442    +  CDS            K-Ras (fragment): human small GTPase proto-oncoprotein
   1483..1567    +  CDS            large T antigen (fragment): large T antigen from SV40 (simian virus 40)
   1590..1711    +  polyA_signal   SV40 poly(A) signal: SV40 polyadenylation signal
   1745..2173    -  rep_origin     f1 ori (sequence partly withheld): f1 bacteriophage origin of replication; arrow indicates direction of (+) strand synthesis
   2200..2304    +  promoter       AmpR promoter: bla
   2306..2663    +  promoter       SV40 promoter: SV40 enhancer and early promoter
   2698..3492    +  CDS            NeoR/KanR: aminoglycoside phosphotransferase from Tn5; aph(3')-II (or nptII); confers resistance to neomycin, kanamycin, and G418 (Geneticin®)
   3513..3665    +  CDS            ble (fragment): BLE_KLEPN - Experimental evidence at protein level: Swiss-Prot protein existence level 1. Binding protein with a strong affinity to the bleomycin family of antibiotics. Binds to CL990; an antimitotic-antibiotic compound. From Klebsiella pneumoniae.
   3724..3771    +  polyA_signal   HSV TK poly(A) signal: herpes simplex virus thymidine kinase polyadenylation signal (Cole and Stacy, 1985)
   3862..3878    -  polyA_signal   bGH poly(A) signal (fragment): bovine growth hormone polyadenylation signal
   4100..4688    +  rep_origin     ori: high-copy-number ColE1/pMB1/pBR322/pUC origin of replication
