[The description below was written by a language model from this plasmid's Addgene catalogue record and pLannotate feature annotations shown in this document.]
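Description:
pFX-EGFP-KRasCT is a mammalian expression plasmid built on the pFX backbone, about 4.8 kb in total, that produces EGFP directed to the plasma membrane. Its layout resembles the familiar EGFP-C/N-type vectors. A high-copy ColE1/pUC-type origin supports replication in E. coli, and an f1 origin is also present. A single Tn5 aminoglycoside phosphotransferase gene (NeoR/KanR) serves as the selectable marker in both hosts. It sits downstream of tandem bacterial (bla) and SV40 early promoters and is followed by an HSV TK polyadenylation signal, so it gives kanamycin resistance in bacteria and G418 resistance in transfected mammalian cells. The short ble, bGH poly(A) and SV40 large T antigen hits in the feature table are annotated only as fragments and are probably residual backbone or flanking sequence rather than functional parts.

The expression cassette uses the human cytomegalovirus immediate early enhancer and promoter to drive the EGFP coding sequence. A short fragment of human K-Ras follows EGFP at its C-terminal end, and the cassette terminates in an SV40 poly(A) signal. The record identifies this fragment as the C-terminal hypervariable region of K-Ras 4B. In general, this region carries a polybasic stretch and a CAAX prenylation motif, which together anchor a fused protein to the inner leaflet of the plasma membrane. The insert is about 830 bp and was cloned by restriction enzymes, with an intact EcoRI site on its 5′ side.

The stated purpose is to express plasma membrane-targeted EGFP in mammalian cells, which makes it suitable as a membrane marker or localisation control in fluorescence imaging. The associated publication examined how the folding behaviour of fluorescent proteins affects the subcellular localisation of fusion proteins.
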