Addgene plasmid #175833: pFX-EGFP-KRasCT
Purpose: Express EGFP with plasma membrane-targeting sequence in mammalian cells
Depositing lab: Yusuke Ohba. Publication: Folding Latency of Fluorescent Proteins Affects the Mitochondrial Localization of Fusion Proteins. Kashiwagi S, Fujioka Y, Satoh AO, Yoshida A, Fujioka M, Nepal P, Tsuzuki A, Aoki O, Paudel S, Sasajima H, Ohba Y. Cell Struct Funct. 2019 Dec 26;44(2):183-194. doi: 10.1247/csf.19028. Epub 2019 Nov 15. PubMed 31735740.
Backbone
  Vector backbone: pFX
  Backbone size w/o insert (bp): 4000
  Total vector size (bp): 4830
  Vector type: Mammalian Expression
  Selectable markers: Neomycin (select with G418)
Growth in bacteria
  Bacterial resistance: Kanamycin, 50 μg/mL
  Growth temperature: 37°C
  Growth strain: DH5alpha
  Copy number: High Copy
Gene/Insert
  Gene/Insert name: EGFP with plasma membrane-targeting sequence
  Insert size (bp): 830
  Promoter: CMV
  Tag / fusion protein: C-terminal hypervariable region of K-Ras 4B (C terminal on insert)
  Cloning method: Restriction Enzyme; 5′ cloning site EcoRI (not destroyed); 3′ cloning site none (unknown if destroyed)
  Sequencing primers: 5′ none; 3′ none
Terms and licenses: Academic/Nonprofit Terms; Industry Terms: Not Available to Industry
How to cite: pFX-EGFP-KRasCT was a gift from Yusuke Ohba (Addgene plasmid # 175833 ; http://n2t.net/addgene:175833 ; RRID:Addgene_175833)
